Addgene plasmid #232019: pB-T-PAF-Clu DD1 + TL1
Purpose: High expression of the Clusterin(A108E,L109S,E112K,P115Q,K304A,E307H, p.Arg214_Leu238del) mutant for purification.
Depositing lab: Franz-Ulrich Hartl. Depositing organization: Max Planck Institute of Biochemistry.
Backbone
  Vector backbone: pB-T-PAF
  Backbone size w/o insert (bp): 7244
  Vector type: Mammalian Expression
  Selectable markers: Puromycin
Growth in bacteria
  Bacterial resistance: Ampicillin, 100 μg/mL
  Growth temperature: 37°C
  Growth strain: DH5alpha
  Copy number: High Copy
Gene/Insert
  Gene/Insert name: CLU
  Species: H. sapiens (human)
  Mutation: p.Ala108Glu, p.Leu109Ser, p.Glu112Lys, p.Pro115Gln, p.Lys304Ala, p.Glu307His, p.Arg214_Leu238del
  Entrez Gene: CLU (a.k.a. AAG4, APO-J, APOJ, CLI, CLU1, CLU2, KUB1, NA1/NA2, SGP-2, SGP2, SP-40, TRPM-2, TRPM2)
  Promoter: tetO
  Cloning method: Gibson Cloning
Terms and licenses: Academic/Nonprofit Terms; Industry Terms: Not Available to Industry
How to cite: pB-T-PAF-Clu DD1 + TL1 was a gift from Franz-Ulrich Hartl (Addgene plasmid # 232019 ; http://n2t.net/addgene:232019 ; RRID:Addgene_232019)
