[The description below was written by a language model from this plasmid's Addgene catalogue record and pLannotate feature annotations shown in this document.]
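Description:
pB-T-PAF-Clu DD1 + TL1 is a mammalian expression plasmid built on the pB-T-PAF backbone for doxycycline/tetracycline-regulated, high-level production of a mutant human clusterin (CLU, also called APOJ) intended for protein purification. It is maintained in E. coli through a high-copy ColE1/pUC-type origin with ampicillin resistance (AmpR under its own bla promoter). It also retains pBluescript-derived remnants such as an f1 origin, lacZα and lac promoter/operator fragments, and flanking T7 and T3 promoters.

The expression cassette is driven by a Tet-responsive promoter, annotated as seven tet operator repeats followed by a minimal promoter segment. Transcription therefore depends on a tetracycline-controlled transactivator, which is not annotated on this plasmid and would have to be supplied separately. Downstream lies the CLU coding sequence, terminated by a bGH polyadenylation signal. The insert carries six point substitutions (A108E, L109S, E112K, P115Q, K304A, E307H) together with an internal deletion of residues Arg214 to Leu238. The record does not explain the "DD1" and "TL1" designations or what the mutations do functionally, and no affinity tag is annotated.

A second cassette, consisting of the SV40 early promoter, puromycin N-acetyltransferase and an SV40 poly(A) signal, allows puromycin selection of stable mammalian cell lines; an FRT site sits just upstream of it. The "pB" name and a short baculovirus-derived fragment of the kind often found next to piggyBac arms suggest a transposon-based integration design, but no transposon terminal repeats are annotated, so this is unconfirmed. The sequenced record is 7,526 nt, which is smaller than the listed backbone size plus the insert would imply, so the catalogue backbone figure appears approximate.
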