Features (pLannotate 1.2.2; 32 found; start..end, strand, type, name):
     98..456     -  rep_origin     f1 ori (sequence partly withheld): f1 bacteriophage origin of replication; arrow indicates direction of (+) strand synthesis
    461..618     -  CDS            lacZα (fragment): LacZα fragment of β-galactosidase; lacZ fragment
    621..639     +  promoter       T7 promoter: promoter for bacteriophage T7 RNA polymerase
   1139..1159    +  promoter       tight TRE promoter (fragment): Tet-responsive promoter PTight, consisting of seven tet operator sequences followed by the minimal CMV promoter
   1176..1196    +  promoter       tight TRE promoter (fragment): Tet-responsive promoter PTight, consisting of seven tet operator sequences followed by the minimal CMV promoter
   1213..1233    +  promoter       tight TRE promoter (fragment): Tet-responsive promoter PTight, consisting of seven tet operator sequences followed by the minimal CMV promoter
   1250..1270    +  promoter       tight TRE promoter (fragment): Tet-responsive promoter PTight, consisting of seven tet operator sequences followed by the minimal CMV promoter
   1287..1307    +  promoter       tight TRE promoter (fragment): Tet-responsive promoter PTight, consisting of seven tet operator sequences followed by the minimal CMV promoter
   1324..1344    +  promoter       tight TRE promoter (fragment): Tet-responsive promoter PTight, consisting of seven tet operator sequences followed by the minimal CMV promoter
   1361..1381    +  promoter       tight TRE promoter (fragment): Tet-responsive promoter PTight, consisting of seven tet operator sequences followed by the minimal CMV promoter
   1396..1417    +  promoter       H1-2O2 promoter (fragment): doxycycline-inducible variant of the human H1 RNA promoter (Henriksen et al., 2007)
   1426..1471    +  promoter       TRE3GV promoter (fragment): 3rd-generation Tet-responsive promoter that can be activated by binding of Tet-On® 3G, optimized for retroviral and lentiviral vectors
   1566..2837    +  CDS            CLU (fragment): CLUS_HUMAN - Also known as APOJ From Homo sapiens (Human).
   2940..3164    +  polyA_signal   bGH poly(A) signal: bovine growth hormone polyadenylation signal
   3168..3189    +  promoter       SV40 promoter (fragment): SV40 enhancer and early promoter
   3210..3443    +  rep_origin     f1 ori (fragment) (sequence partly withheld): f1 bacteriophage origin of replication; arrow indicates direction of (+) strand synthesis
   3448..3495    +  protein_bind   FRT: FLP-mediated recombination occurs in the 8-bp core sequence TCTAGAAA (Turan and Bode, 2011). FLP recombinase from the Saccharomyces cerevisiae 2μ plasmid
   3520..3723    +  promoter       SV40 promoter: SV40 early promoter
   3734..4330    +  CDS            PuroR: puromycin N-acetyltransferase; pac from Streptomyces alboniger; confers resistance to puromycin
   4457..4541    +  CDS            large T antigen (fragment): large T antigen from SV40 (simian virus 40)
   4564..4685    +  polyA_signal   SV40 poly(A) signal: SV40 polyadenylation signal
   4695..4746    +  polyA_signal   SV40 poly(A) signal (fragment): SV40 polyadenylation signal
   4764..4787    +  misc_feature   MCS (fragment): pBluescript multiple cloning site
   5188..5319    +  CDS            FP (fragment): FP25_NPVAC - Experimental evidence at protein level: Swiss-Prot protein existence level 1. From Autographa californica nuclear polyhedrosis virus (AcMNPV).
   5336..5354    -  promoter       T3 promoter: promoter for bacteriophage T3 RNA polymerase
   5399..5415    -  protein_bind   lac operator: The lac repressor binds to the lac operator to inhibit transcription in E. coli. This inhibition can be relieved by adding lactose or isopropyl-β-D-thiogalactopyranoside (IPTG). lac repressor encoded by lacI
   5423..5453    -  promoter       lac promoter: promoter for the E. coli lac operon
   5468..5489    -  protein_bind   CAP binding site: CAP binding activates transcription in the presence of cAMP. E. coli catabolite activator protein
   5502..5594    -  CDS            lacI (fragment): lac repressor; lacI; The lac repressor binds to the lac operator to inhibit transcription in E. coli. This inhibition can be relieved by adding lactose or isopropyl-β-D-thiogalactopyranoside (IPTG).
   5777..6365    -  rep_origin     ori: high-copy-number ColE1/pMB1/pBR322/pUC origin of replication
   6536..7396    -  CDS            AmpR: β-lactamase; bla; confers resistance to ampicillin, carbenicillin, and related antibiotics
   7397..7501    -  promoter       AmpR promoter: bla
>Addgene plasmid #232019 | pB-T-PAF-Clu DD1 + TL1 | addgene full sequence | sequence record 464208 | Addgene NGS Result
AAATTGTAAACGTTAATATTTTGTTAAAATTCGCGTTAAATTTTTGTTAAATCAGCTCACTTTTTAACCA
ATAGGCCGAAATCGGCAAAATCCCTTATAAATCAAAAGAATAGACCGAGATAGGGT
[37 nt withheld, positions 127-163]
AAAGAACGTGGACTCCAACGTCAAAGG
[49 nt withheld, positions 191-239]
T
[91 nt withheld, positions 241-331]
G
[124 nt withheld, positions 333-456]
CCCATTCGCCATTCAGGCTGCGCAACTGTTGGGAAGGGCGATCGGTGCGGGCCTCTTCGCTATTACGCCA
GCTGGCGAAAGGGGGATGTGCTGCAAGGCGATTAAGTTGGGTAACGCCAGGGTTTTCCCAGTCACGACGT
TGTAAAACGACGGCCAGTGAATTGTAATACGACTCACTATAGGGCGAATTGGAGCTCGGTACTCACGACA
GCAGGCTGAATAATAAAAAAATTAGAAACTATTATTTAACCCTAGAAAGATAATCATATTGTGACGTACG
TTAAAGATAATCATGCGTAAAATTGACGCATGTGTTTTATCGGTCTGTATATCGAGGTTTATTTATTAAT
TTGAATAGATATTAAGTTTTATTATATTTACACTTACATACTAATAATAAATTCAACAAACAATTTATTT
ATGTTTATTTATTTATTAAAAAAAAACAAAAACTCAAAATTTCTTCTATAAAGTAACAAAACTTTTAAAC
ATTCTCTCTTTTACAAAAATAAACTTATTTTGTACTTTAAAAACAGTCATGTTGTATTATAAAATAAGTA
ATTAGCTTAACCTATACATAATAGAAACAAATTATACTTATTAGTCAGTCAGAAACAACTTTGGCACATA
TCAATATTATGCTCTCGTTAATTAACTCGAGGGATCCAAGCTGGCCGCACGTCTCCCTATCAGTGATAGA
GAAGTCGACACGTCTCGAGCTCCCTATCAGTGATAGAGAAGGTACGTCTAGAACGTCTCCCTATCAGTGA
TAGAGAAGTCGACACGTCTCGAGCTCCCTATCAGTGATAGAGAAGGTACGTCTAGAACGTCTCCCTATCA
GTGATAGAGAAGTCGACACGTCTCGAGCTCCCTATCAGTGATAGAGAAGGTACGTCTAGAACGTCTCCCT
ATCAGTGATAGAGAAGTCGACACGTCTCGAGTTCCCTATCAGTGATAGAGAAGGTACCCCCTATATAAGC
AGAGCTCGTTTAGTGAACCGTCAGATCGCCTGGAGACGCCATCCACGCTGTTTTGACCTCCATAGAAGAC
ACCGGGACCGATCCAGCCTCCGCGGTGGCGGCCATCACAAGTTTGTACAGCTAGCCACCATGATGAAGAC
TCTGCTGCTGTTTGTGGGGCTGCTGCTGACCTGGGAGAGTGGGCAGGTCCTGGGGGACCAGACGGTCTCA
GACAATGAGCTCCAGGAAATGTCCAATCAGGGAAGTAAGTACGTCAATAAGGAAATTCAAAATGCTGTCA
ACGGGGTGAAACAGATAAAGACTCTCATAGAAAAAACAAACGAAGAGCGCAAGACACTGCTCAGCAACCT
AGAAGAAGCCAAGAAGAAGAAAGAGGATGCCCTAAATGAGACCAGGGAATCAGAGACAAAGCTGAAGGAG
CTCCCAGGAGTGTGCAATGAGACCATGATGGAAAGCTGGGAAAAGTGTAAGCAATGCCTGAAACAGACCT
GCATGAAGTTCTACGCACGCGTCTGCAGAAGTGGCTCAGGCCTGGTTGGCCGCCAGCTTGAGGAGTTCCT
GAACCAGAGCTCGCCCTTCTACTTCTGGATGAATGGTGACCGCATCGACTCCCTGCTGGAGAACGACCGG
CAGCAGACGCACATGCTGGATGTCATGCAGGACCACTTCAGCCGCGCGTCCAGCATCATAGACGAGCTCT
TCCAGGACAGGTTCTTCACCCGGGAGCCCCAGGATACCTACCACTACCTGCCCTTCAGCCTGCCCCACAA
CTTCCACGCCATGTTCCAGCCCTTCCTTGAGATGATACACGAGGCTCAGCAGGCCATGGACATCCACTTC
CATAGCCCGGCCTTCCAGCACCCGCCAACAGAATTCATACGAGAAGGCGACGATGACCGGACTGTGTGCC
GGGAGATCCGCCACAACTCCACGGGCTGCCTGCGGATGAAGGACCAGTGTGACGCGTGCCGGCACATCTT
GTCTGTGGACTGTTCCACCAACAACCCCTCCCAGGCTAAGCTGCGGCGGGAGCTCGACGAATCCCTCCAG
GTCGCTGAGAGGTTGACCAGGAAATACAACGAGCTGCTAAAGTCCTACCAGTGGAAGATGCTCAACACCT
CCTCCTTGCTGGAGCAGCTGAACGAGCAGTTTAACTGGGTGTCCCGGCTGGCAAACCTCACGCAAGGCGA
AGACCAGTACTATCTGCGGGTCACCACGGTGGCTTCCCACACTTCTGACTCGGACGTTCCTTCCGGTGTC
ACTGAGGTGGTCGTGAAGCTCTTTGACTCTGATCCCATCACTGTGACGGTCCCTGTAGAAGTCTCCAGGA
AGAACCCTAAATTTATGGAGACCGTGGCGGAGAAAGCGCTGCAGGAATACCGCAAAAAGCACCGGGAGGA
GTGAGCGGCCGCATAGATAACTGATCCAGTGTGCTGGGCTACGATGCATGGGCCCCCTAGGTCGAGTCTA
GAGGGCCCGTTTAAACCCGCTGATCAGCCTCGACTGTGCCTTCTAGTTGCCAGCCATCTGTTGTTTGCCC
CTCCCCCGTGCCTTCCTTGACCCTGGAAGGTGCCACTCCCACTGTCCTTTCCTAATAAAATGAGGAAATT
GCATCGCATTGTCTGAGTAGGTGTCATTCTATTCTGGGGGGTGGGGTGGGGCAGGACAGCAAGGGGGAGG
ATTGGGAAGACAATAGCAGGCATGCTGGGGATGCGGTGGGCTCTATGGCTTCTGAGGCGGAAAGAACCAG
CTGGGGCTCTAGGGGGTATCCCC
[124 nt withheld, positions 3210-3333]
C
[91 nt withheld, positions 3335-3425]
AGGGTGATGGTTCACGTACCTAGAAGTTCCTATTCCGAAGTTCCTATTCTCTAGAAAGTATAGGAACTTC
CTTGGCCAAAAAGACCGGTACCAGGCAGGCAGAAGTATGCAAAGCATGCATCTCAATTAGTCAGCAACCA
TAGTCCCGCCCCTAACTCCGCCCATCCCGCCCCTAACTCCGCCCAGTTCCGCCCATTCTCCGCCCCATGG
CTGACTAATTTTTTTTATTTATGCAGAGGCCGAGGCCGCCTCGGCCTCTGAGCTATTCCAGAAGTAGTGA
GGAGGCTTTTTTGGAGGCTACCATGGGTACCGAGTACAAGCCCACGGTGCGCCTCGCCACCCGCGACGAC
GTCCCCCGGGCCGTACGCACCCTCGCCGCCGCGTTCGCCGACTACCCCGCCACGCGCCACACCGTCGACC
CGGACCGCCACATCGAGCGGGTCACCGAGCTGCAAGAACTCTTCCTCACGCGCGTCGGGCTCGACATCGG
CAAGGTGTGGGTCGCGGACGACGGCGCCGCGGTGGAGGTCTGGACCACGCCGGAGAGCGTCGAAGCGGGG
GCGGTGTTCGCCGAGATCGGCCCGCGCATGGCCGAGTTGAGCGGTTCCCGGCTGGCCGCGCAGCAACAGA
TGGAAGGCCTCCTGGCGCCGCACCGGCCCAAGGAGCCCGCGTGGTTCCTGGCCACCGTCGGCGTCTCGCC
CGACCACCAGGGCAAGGGTCTGGGCAGCGCCGTCGTGCTCCCCGGAGTGGAGGCGGCCGAGCGCGCCGGG
GTGCCCGCCTTCCTGGAGACCTCCGCGCCCCGCAACCTCCCCTTCTACGAGCGGCTCGGCTTCACCGTCA
CCGCCGACGTCGAGGTGCCCGAAGGACCGCGCACCTGGTGCATGACCCGCAAGCCCGGTGCCTGACGCCC
GCCCCACGACCCGCAGCGCCCGACCGAAAGGAGCGCACGACCCCATGGCTCCGACCGAAGCCACCCGGGG
CGGCCCCGCCGACCCCGCACCCGCCCCCGAGGCCCACCGACTCTAGATAACTGATCATAATCAGCCATAC
CACATTTGTAGAGGTTTTACTTGCTTTAAAAAACCTCCCACACCTCCCCCTGAACCTGAAACATAAAATG
AATGCAATTGTTGTTGTTAACTTGTTTATTGCAGCTTATAATGGTTACAAATAAAGCAATAGCATCACAA
ATTTCACAAATAAAGCATTTTTTTCACTGCATTCTAGTTGTGGTTTGTCCAAACTCATCAATGTATCTTA
ACGCTCGAGTGCATTCTAGTTGTGGTTTGTCCAAACTCATCAATGTATCTTATCATGTCTGTATACCGTC
GACCTCTAGCTGCAGGAATTCGATATCAAGCTCTAGCCAACAAGCTCGTCATCGCTTTGCAGAAGAGCAG
AGAGGATATGCTCATCGTCTAAAGAACTACCCATTTTATTATATATTAGTCACGATATCTATAACAAGAA
AATATATATATAATAAGTTATCACGTAAGTAGAACATGAAATAACAATATAATTATCGTATGAGTTAAAT
CTTAAAAGTCACGTAAAAGATAATCATGCGTCATTTTGACTCACGCGGTCGTTATAGTTCAAAATCAGTG
ACACTTACCGCATTGACAAGCACGCCTCACGGGAGCTCCAAGCGGCGACTGAGATGTCCTAAATGCACAG
CGACGGATTCGCGCTATTTAGAAAGAGAGAGCAATATTTCAAGAATGCATGCGTCAATTTTACGCAGACT
ATCTTTCTAGGGTTAAAAAAGATTTGCGCTTTACTCGACCTAAACTTTAAACACGTCATAGAATCTTCGT
TTGACAAAAACCACATTGTGGCCAAGCTGTGTGACGCGACGCGCGCTAAAGAATGGCAAACCAAGTCGCG
CGAGGTACCAGCTTTTGTTCCCTTTAGTGAGGGTTAATTTCGAGCTTGGCGTAATCATGGTCATAGCTGT
TTCCTGTGTGAAATTGTTATCCGCTCACAATTCCACACAACATACGAGCCGGAAGCATAAAGTGTAAAGC
CTGGGGTGCCTAATGAGTGAGCTAACTCACATTAATTGCGTTGCGCTCACTGCCCGCTTTCCAGTCGGGA
AACCTGTCGTGCCAGCTGCATTAATGAATCGGCCAACGCGCGGGGAGAGGCGGTTTGCGTATTGGGCGCT
CTTCCGCTTCCTCGCTCACTGACTCGCTGCGCTCGGTCGTTCGGCTGCGGCGAGCGGTATCAGCTCACTC
AAAGGCGGTAATACGGTTATCCACAGAATCAGGGGATAACGCAGGAAAGAACATGTGAGCAAAAGGCCAG
CAAAAGGCCAGGAACCGTAAAAAGGCCGCGTTGCTGGCGTTTTTCCATAGGCTCCGCCCCCCTGACGAGC
ATCACAAAAATCGACGCTCAAGTCAGAGGTGGCGAAACCCGACAGGACTATAAAGATACCAGGCGTTTCC
CCCTGGAAGCTCCCTCGTGCGCTCTCCTGTTCCGACCCTGCCGCTTACCGGATACCTGTCCGCCTTTCTC
CCTTCGGGAAGCGTGGCGCTTTCTCATAGCTCACGCTGTAGGTATCTCAGTTCGGTGTAGGTCGTTCGCT
CCAAGCTGGGCTGTGTGCACGAACCCCCCGTTCAGCCCGACCGCTGCGCCTTATCCGGTAACTATCGTCT
TGAGTCCAACCCGGTAAGACACGACTTATCGCCACTGGCAGCAGCCACTGGTAACAGGATTAGCAGAGCG
AGGTATGTAGGCGGTGCTACAGAGTTCTTGAAGTGGTGGCCTAACTACGGCTACACTAGAAGAACAGTAT
TTGGTATCTGCGCTCTGCTGAAGCCAGTTACCTTCGGAAAAAGAGTTGGTAGCTCTTGATCCGGCAAACA
AACCACCGCTGGTAGCGGTGGTTTTTTTGTTTGCAAGCAGCAGATTACGCGCAGAAAAAAAGGATCTCAA
GAAGATCCTTTGATCTTTTCTACGGGGTCTGACGCTCAGTGGAACGAAAACTCACGTTAAGGGATTTTGG
TCATGAGATTATCAAAAAGGATCTTCACCTAGATCCTTTTAAATTAAAAATGAAGTTTTAAATCAATCTA
AAGTATATATGAGTAAACTTGGTCTGACAGTTACCAATGCTTAATCAGTGAGGCACCTATCTCAGCGATC
TGTCTATTTCGTTCATCCATAGTTGCCTGACTCCCCGTCGTGTAGATAACTACGATACGGGAGGGCTTAC
CATCTGGCCCCAGTGCTGCAATGATACCGCGAGACCCACGCTCACCGGCTCCAGATTTATCAGCAATAAA
CCAGCCAGCCGGAAGGGCCGAGCGCAGAAGTGGTCCTGCAACTTTATCCGCCTCCATCCAGTCTATTAAT
TGTTGCCGGGAAGCTAGAGTAAGTAGTTCGCCAGTTAATAGTTTGCGCAACGTTGTTGCCATTGCTACAG
GCATCGTGGTGTCACGCTCGTCGTTTGGTATGGCTTCATTCAGCTCCGGTTCCCAACGATCAAGGCGAGT
TACATGATCCCCCATGTTGTGCAAAAAAGCGGTTAGCTCCTTCGGTCCTCCGATCGTTGTCAGAAGTAAG
TTGGCCGCAGTGTTATCACTCATGGTTATGGCAGCACTGCATAATTCTCTTACTGTCATGCCATCCGTAA
GATGCTTTTCTGTGACTGGTGAGTACTCAACCAAGTCATTCTGAGAATAGTGTATGCGGCGACCGAGTTG
CTCTTGCCCGGCGTCAATACGGGATAATACCGCGCCACATAGCAGAACTTTAAAAGTGCTCATCATTGGA
AAACGTTCTTCGGGGCGAAAACTCTCAAGGATCTTACCGCTGTTGAGATCCAGTTCGATGTAACCCACTC
GTGCACCCAACTGATCTTCAGCATCTTTTACTTTCACCAGCGTTTCTGGGTGAGCAAAAACAGGAAGGCA
AAATGCCGCAAAAAAGGGAATAAGGGCGACACGGAAATGTTGAATACTCATACTCTTCCTTTTTCAATAT
TATTGAAGCATTTATCAGGGTTATTGTCTCATGAGCGGATACATATTTGAATGTATTTAGAAAAATAAAC
AAATAGGGGTTCCGCGCACATTTCCCCGAAAAGTGCCACCT
